Addgene plasmid #240174: pVF163
Purpose: expression vector or PiggyBac-insertable cargo for expressing HIF1a_R>D-HaloTag-ERD-ZF1
Depositing lab: Max Staller. Depositing organization: University of California, Berkeley.
Backbone
  Vector backbone: PiggyBac
  Vector type: Mammalian Expression
Growth in bacteria
  Bacterial resistance: Ampicillin, 100 μg/mL
  Growth temperature: 37°C
  Growth strain: DH5alpha
  Copy number: High Copy
Gene/Insert
  Gene/Insert name: HIF1a_R>D-HaloTag-ERD-ZF1
  Species: Synthetic
  Mutation: R>D
  Cloning method: Gibson Cloning
Terms and licenses: Academic/Nonprofit Terms; Industry Terms: Not Available to Industry
How to cite: pVF163 was a gift from Max Staller (Addgene plasmid # 240174 ; http://n2t.net/addgene:240174 ; RRID:Addgene_240174)
