[The description below was written by a language model from this plasmid's Addgene catalogue record and pLannotate feature annotations shown in this document.]
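Description:
pVF163 is a 9.2 kb mammalian expression plasmid built on a PiggyBac backbone, intended to be used either as a transiently transfected expression vector or as transposon cargo for stable genomic integration when a PiggyBac transposase is supplied. In bacteria it replicates from a high-copy ColE1/pUC-type origin and is selected with ampicillin through the bla gene. An f1 origin and remnants of a lac promoter/operator and lacZα region are carried over from the cloning backbone. The PiggyBac terminal repeats are not annotated in the feature table. Two short matches to the lambda phage portal protein flank the mammalian cassettes and probably represent spacer or stuffer DNA rather than functional coding sequence.

The mammalian portion contains two units. A mouse PGK promoter drives the puromycin N-acetyltransferase gene, terminated by a bGH polyadenylation signal, for selection of transfected or integrated cells. Downstream lies the synthetic fusion HIF1a_R>D-HaloTag-ERD-ZF1. It consists of a short fragment of human HIF1A carrying arginine-to-aspartate substitutions and a HaloTag (the modified dhaA dehalogenase that covalently binds chloroalkane ligands for labelling). These are followed by an oestrogen receptor ligand-binding domain matching ERT2, which usually confers hormone-dependent control of activity or localisation, and then a zinc-finger DNA-binding domain and a V5 epitope tag. A partial WPRE match and an SV40 polyadenylation signal follow the coding region. The promoter driving this fusion is not annotated or stated in the record.

The architecture suggests a synthetic transcription factor that tethers a mutated HIF1A segment to a zinc-finger target site, presumably to test how the R>D changes affect its function, though the record does not give the assay.
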