Features (pLannotate 1.2.2; 22 found; start..end, strand, type, name):
    719..823     -  promoter       AmpR promoter: bla
    876..1304    -  rep_origin     f1 ori (sequence partly withheld): f1 bacteriophage origin of replication; arrow indicates direction of (+) strand synthesis
   1309..1464    -  CDS            lacZα (fragment): LacZα fragment of β-galactosidase; lacZ fragment
   1466..1585    +  CDS            B (fragment): PORTL_LAMBD - Experimental evidence at protein level: Swiss-Prot protein existence level 1. Forms the portal vertex of the capsid (PubMed:6228056, PubMed:6232391). This portal plays critical roles in head assembly, genome packaging, neck/tail attachment, and genome ejection (Probable). The portal protein multimerizes as a single ring-shaped homododecamer arranged around a central channel (PubMed:6232391). Binds to the terminase subunits to form the packaging machine (PubMed:7799432). From Escherichia phage lambda (Bacteriophage lambda).
   2073..2572    +  promoter       PGK promoter: mouse phosphoglycerate kinase 1 promoter
   2594..3193    +  CDS            PuroR: puromycin N-acetyltransferase; pac from Streptomyces alboniger; confers resistance to puromycin
   3226..3450    +  polyA_signal   bGH poly(A) signal: bovine growth hormone polyadenylation signal
   3899..4033    +  CDS            HIF1A (fragment): HIF1A_HUMAN - Also known as BHLHE78, MOP1 From Homo sapiens (Human).
   4046..4924    +  CDS            dhaA: DHAA_PSEPV - Experimental evidence at protein level: Swiss-Prot protein existence level 1. Catalyzes hydrolytic cleavage of carbon-halogen bonds in halogenated aliphatic compounds, leading to the formation of the corresponding primary alcohols, halide ions and protons. Has a broad substrate specificity, as it is able to dehalogenate mono- and di- chlorinated and brominated alkanes (up to at least C10), and the two isomers of 1,3-dichloropropene to 3-chloroallyl alcohol; the highest activity was found with 1,2-dibromoethane, while no activity was observed with the analog 1,2-dichloroethane. Fro
   4949..5830    +  CDS            ERT2 (fragment): mutated ligand-binding domain of the human estrogen receptor (Feil et al., 1997)
   6290..6306    +  CDS            ZFHD1 (DNA binding domain) (fragment): composite human DNA-binding domain composed of domains from the transcription factors Zif268 and Oct-1 (Pomerantz et al., 1995)
   6371..6411    +  CDS            V5 tag (fragment): epitope tag from simian virus 5
   6422..6528    +  misc_feature   WPRE (fragment): woodchuck hepatitis virus posttranscriptional regulatory element
   6537..6658    +  polyA_signal   SV40 poly(A) signal: SV40 polyadenylation signal
   6676..6768    +  ncRNA          G-CSF SLDE: Accession: RF00183 - G-CSF factor stem-loop destabilising element (SLDE)
   7465..7932    +  CDS            B (fragment): PORTL_LAMBD - Experimental evidence at protein level: Swiss-Prot protein existence level 1. Forms the portal vertex of the capsid (PubMed:6228056, PubMed:6232391). This portal plays critical roles in head assembly, genome packaging, neck/tail attachment, and genome ejection (Probable). The portal protein multimerizes as a single ring-shaped homododecamer arranged around a central channel (PubMed:6232391). Binds to the terminase subunits to form the packaging machine (PubMed:7799432). From Escherichia phage lambda (Bacteriophage lambda).
   7970..7986    -  protein_bind   lac operator: The lac repressor binds to the lac operator to inhibit transcription in E. coli. This inhibition can be relieved by adding lactose or isopropyl-β-D-thiogalactopyranoside (IPTG). lac repressor encoded by lacI
   7994..8024    -  promoter       lac promoter: promoter for the E. coli lac operon
   8039..8060    -  protein_bind   CAP binding site: CAP binding activates transcription in the presence of cAMP. E. coli catabolite activator protein
   8073..8165    -  CDS            lacI (fragment): lac repressor; lacI; The lac repressor binds to the lac operator to inhibit transcription in E. coli. This inhibition can be relieved by adding lactose or isopropyl-β-D-thiogalactopyranoside (IPTG).
   8348..8936    -  rep_origin     ori: high-copy-number ColE1/pMB1/pBR322/pUC origin of replication
   9107..718     -  CDS            AmpR (across the origin): β-lactamase; bla; confers resistance to ampicillin, carbenicillin, and related antibiotics
>Addgene plasmid #240174 | pVF163 | addgene full sequence | sequence record 486854 | Addgene NGS Result
ACCCACGCTCACCGGCTCCAGATTTATCAGCAATAAACCAGCCAGCCGGAAGGGCCGAGCGCAGAAGTGG
TCCTGCAACTTTATCCGCCTCCATCCAGTCTATTAATTGTTGCCGGGAAGCTAGAGTAAGTAGTTCGCCA
GTTAATAGTTTGCGCAACGTTGTTGCCATTGCTACAGGCATCGTGGTGTCACGCTCGTCGTTTGGTATGG
CTTCATTCAGCTCCGGTTCCCAACGATCAAGGCGAGTTACATGATCCCCCATGTTGTGCAAAAAAGCGGT
TAGCTCCTTCGGTCCTCCGATCGTTGTCAGAAGTAAGTTGGCCGCAGTGTTATCACTCATGGTTATGGCA
GCACTGCATAATTCTCTTACTGTCATGCCATCCGTAAGATGCTTTTCTGTGACTGGTGAGTACTCAACCA
AGTCATTCTGAGAATAGTGTATGCGGCGACCGAGTTGCTCTTGCCCGGCGTCAATACGGGATAATACCGC
GCCACATAGCAGAACTTTAAAAGTGCTCATCATTGGAAAACGTTCTTCGGGGCGAAAACTCTCAAGGATC
TTACCGCTGTTGAGATCCAGTTCGATGTAACCCACTCGTGCACCCAACTGATCTTCAGCATCTTTTACTT
TCACCAGCGTTTCTGGGTGAGCAAAAACAGGAAGGCAAAATGCCGCAAAAAAGGGAATAAGGGCGACACG
GAAATGTTGAATACTCATACTCTTCCTTTTTCAATATTATTGAAGCATTTATCAGGGTTATTGTCTCATG
AGCGGATACATATTTGAATGTATTTAGAAAAATAAACAAATAGGGGTTCCGCGCACATTTCCCCGAAAAG
TGCCACCTAAATTGTAAGCGTTAATATTTTGTTAAAATTCGCGTTAAATTTTTGTTAAATCAGCTCATTT
TTTAACCAATAGGCCGAAATCGGCAAAATCCCTTATAAATCAAAAGAATAGACCGAGATAGGGT
[37 nt withheld, positions 975-1011]
AAAGAACGTGGACTCCAACGTCAAAGG
[49 nt withheld, positions 1039-1087]
T
[91 nt withheld, positions 1089-1179]
G
[124 nt withheld, positions 1181-1304]
CCCATTCGCCATTCAGGCTGCGCAACTGTTGGGAAGGGCGATCGGTGCGGGCCTCTTCGCTATTACGCCA
GCTGGCGAAAGGGGGATGTGCTGCAAGGCGATTAAGTTGGGTAACGCCAGGGTTTTCCCAGTCACGACGT
TGTAAAACGACGGCCAGTGAGCGCGCCTCGTTCATTCACGTTTTTGAACCCGTGGAGGACGGGCAGACTC
GCGGTGCAAATGTGTTTTACAGCGTGATGGAGCAGATGAAGATGCTCGACACGCTGCAGAACACGCAGCT
AGATTAACCCTAGAAAGATAATCATATTGTGACGTACGTTAAAGATAATCATGTGTAAAATTGACGCATG
TGTTTTATCGGTCTGTATATCGAGGTTTATTTATTAATTTGAATAGATATTAAGTTTTATTATATTTACA
CTTACATACTAATAATAAATTCAACAAACAATTTATTTATGTTTATTTATTTATTAAAAAAAACAAAAAC
TCAAAATTTCTTCTATAAAGTAACAAAACTTTTATGAGGGACAGCCCCCCCCCAAAGCCCCCAGGGATGT
AATTACGTCCCTCCCCCGCTAGGGGGCAGCAGCGAGCCGCCCGGGGCTCCGCTCCGGTCCGGCGCTCCCC
CCGCATCCCCGAGCCGGCAGCGTGCGGGGACAGCCCGGGCACGGGGAAGGTGGCACGGGATCGCTTTCCT
CTGAACGCTTCTCGCTGCTCTTTGAGCCTGCAGACACCTGGGGGGATACGGGGAAAAGGCGAACGCGTGG
GTAGGGGAGGCGCTTTTCCCAAGGCAGTCTGGAGCATGCGCTTTAGCAGCCCCGCTGGGCACTTGGCGCT
ACACAAGTGGCCTCTGGCCTCGCACACATTCCACATCCACCGGTAGGCGCCAACCGGCTCCGTTCTTTGG
TGGCCCCTTCGCGCCACCTTCTACTCCTCCCCTAGTCAGGAAGTTCCCCCCCGCCCCGCAGCTCGCGTCG
TGCAGGACGTGACAAATGGAAGTAGCACGTCTCACTAGTCTCGTGCAGATGGACAGCACCGCTGAGCAAT
GGAAGCGGGTAGGCCTTTGGGGCAGCGGCCAATAGCAGCTTTGCTCCTTCGCTTTCTGGGCTCAGAGGCT
GGGAAGGGGTGGGTCCGGGGGCGGGCTCAGGGGCGGGCTCAGGGGCGGGGCGGGCGCCCGAAGGTCCTCC
GGAGGCCCGGCATTCTGCACGCTTCAAAAGCGCACGTCTGCCGCGCTGTTCTCCTCTTCCTCATCTCCGG
GCCTTTCGACCTGCAGCCCAAGCTTCACCATGACCGAGTACAAGCCCACGGTGCGCCTCGCCACCCGCGA
CGACGTCCCCAGGGCCGTACGCACCCTCGCCGCCGCGTTCGCCGACTACCCCGCCACGCGCCACACCGTC
GATCCGGACCGCCACATCGAGCGGGTCACCGAGCTGCAAGAACTCTTCCTCACGCGCGTCGGGCTCGACA
TCGGCAAGGTGTGGGTCGCGGACGACGGCGCCGCGGTGGCGGTCTGGACCACGCCGGAGAGCGTCGAAGC
GGGGGCGGTGTTCGCCGAGATCGGCCCGCGCATGGCCGAGTTGAGCGGTTCCCGGCTGGCCGCGCAGCAA
CAGATGGAAGGCCTCCTGGCGCCGCACCGGCCCAAGGAGCCCGCGTGGTTCCTGGCCACCGTCGGCGTCT
CGCCCGACCACCAGGGCAAGGGTCTGGGCAGCGCCGTCGTGCTCCCCGGAGTGGAGGCGGCCGAGCGCGC
CGGGGTGCCCGCCTTCCTGGAGACCTCCGCGCCCCGCAACCTCCCCTTCTACGAGCGGCTCGGCTTCACC
GTCACCGCCGACGTCGAGGTGCCCGAAGGACCGCGCACCTGGTGCATGACCCGCAAGCCCGGTGCCTGAG
CGGCCCGTTTAAACCCGCTGATCAGCCTCGACTGTGCCTTCTAGTTGCCAGCCATCTGTTGTTTGCCCCT
CCCCCGTGCCTTCCTTGACCCTGGAAGGTGCCACTCCCACTGTCCTTTCCTAATAAAATGAGGAAATTGC
ATCGCATTGTCTGAGTAGGTGTCATTCTATTCTGGGGGGTGGGGTGGGGCAGGACAGCAAGGGGGAGGAT
TGGGAAGACAATAGCAGGCATGCTGGGGATGCGGTGGGCTCTATGGCTTCTGAGGCGGAACGCGATATGT
ACGGGCCAGATATACGCGTCGCAGAACAAACGCCCAGAACCGAAGGCCGGAGCCCAGACGCCGCAGCAGC
CCAGCCTGCGTTGTAACCCGGTCCCCATAGCAACCAACTACCGCAGACTACTCTCGCAAGCGCTGTTCTG
CTTGTGACCCGGACCGGCTTCTCTTCCGCTTCCGGTCCCACAATCCTCTGTCGGCCTAGAAGAGCTTTGC
ATTGTGGGAGCTCCTTCCTTTCTCGCTCCCCGGCCATCTTGGCGGCTGGTGTTGGTGAGTGAGCTCTGCG
GGGTAAACGATTAGGCGGCTCGGGGAGCTCCGCTAGCTGGTGTTTGACGCTCTGGATTATAATCCTCTCT
TCTGTCCTCTGTGTATGCTAGGTTGGGGGTTGTCCCGCACCTAGAGCTAGCGCCCAGCTTAAGCCACCAT
GGACCTGCTGGGCCAGAGCATGGACGAGAGCGGCCTGCCCCAGCTGACCAGCTACGACTGCGAGGTGAAC
GCCCCCATCCAGGGCAGCGACAACCTGCTGCAGGGCGAGGAGCTGCTGGACGCCCTGGACCAGGTGAACG
GATCCGGCAGCATGGCCGAGATCGGAACCGGCTTCCCTTTCGACCCTCACTACGTGGAGGTGCTGGGAGA
ACGGATGCACTACGTGGACGTGGGACCTAGAGACGGAACACCAGTGCTGTTCCTGCACGGAAACCCCACA
AGCAGCTACGTCTGGCGGAACATCATCCCCCACGTGGCCCCTACACACAGATGTATCGCCCCAGACCTGA
TCGGCATGGGAAAGAGCGACAAGCCCGACCTGGGCTACTTCTTCGACGACCACGTGCGGTTCATGGACGC
TTTCATCGAGGCCCTGGGACTGGAAGAGGTGGTGCTGGTCATCCACGATTGGGGAAGCGCTCTGGGCTTC
CATTGGGCCAAGAGGAACCCAGAGAGGGTCAAGGGCATCGCCTTCATGGAGTTCATCCGGCCTATCCCCA
CTTGGGACGAGTGGCCAGAATTCGCCAGGGAGACCTTCCAGGCTTTCAGAACCACCGACGTGGGCAGGAA
GCTGATCATCGACCAGAACGTGTTCATCGAGGGAACCCTGCCTATGGGAGTCGTGAGACCTCTGACCGAG
GTGGAGATGGACCACTACAGGGAGCCCTTCCTGAACCCAGTGGACAGAGAGCCTCTGTGGAGATTCCCCA
ACGAGCTGCCTATCGCCGGAGAACCAGCCAATATCGTGGCCCTGGTGGAGGAGTACATGGATTGGCTGCA
CCAGAGCCCCGTGCCTAAGCTGCTGTTTTGGGGCACACCAGGAGTGCTGATTCCTCCAGCAGAAGCCGCT
AGACTGGCCAAAAGCCTGCCTAATTGCAAGGCCGTGGACATCGGCCCAGGACTGAATCTGCTGCAGGAGG
ACAACCCCGACCTGATTGGAAGCGAGATTGCCCGGTGGCTCAGTACCCTGGAGATCAGCGGCAGCGCTGG
CTCTGCTGGAGACATGAGAGCTGCCAACCTTTGGCCAAGCCCGCTCATGATCAAACGCTCTAAGAAGAAC
AGCCTGGCCTTGTCCCTGACGGCCGACCAGATGGTCAGTGCCTTGTTGGATGCTGAGCCCCCCATACTCT
ATTCCGAGTATGATCCTACCAGACCCTTCAGTGAAGCTTCGATGATGGGCTTACTGACCAACCTGGCAGA
CAGGGAGCTGGTTCACATGATCAACTGGGCGAAGAGGGTGCCAGGCTTTGTGGATTTGACCCTCCATGAT
CAGGTCCACCTTCTAGAATGTGCCTGGCTAGAGATCCTGATGATTGGTCTCGTCTGGCGCTCCATGGAGC
ACCCAGTGAAGCTACTGTTTGCTCCTAACTTGCTCTTGGACAGGAACCAGGGAAAATGTGTAGAGGGCAT
GGTGGAGATCTTCGACATGCTGCTGGCTACATCATCTCGGTTCCGCATGATGAATCTGCAGGGAGAGGAG
TTTGTGTGCCTCAAATCTATTATTTTGCTTAATTCTGGAGTGTACACATTTCTGTCCAGCACCCTGAAGT
CTCTGGAAGAGAAGGACCATATCCACCGAGTCCTGGACAAGATCACAGACACTTTGATCCACCTGATGGC
CAAGGCAGGCCTGACCCTGCAGCAGCAGCACCAGCGGCTGGCCCAGCTCCTCCTCATCCTCTCCCACATC
AGGCACATGAGTAACAAAGGCATGGAGCATCTGTACAGCATGAAGTGCAAGAACGTGGTGCCCCTCTATG
ACCTGCTGCTGGAGATGCTGGACGCCCACCGCCTACATGCGCCCACTAGCCGTGGAGGGGCATCCGTGGA
GGAGACGGACCAAAGCCACTTGGCCACTGCGGGCTCTACTTCATCGGGTACCTCTAGACCAGGCGAACGA
CCGTTTCAATGCCGGATATGTATGAGGAACTTCTCCGAGGAGGCAAACTTGAGGCGCCACACCCGAACAC
ATACAGGAGAAAAGCCATTCCAATGTCGAATTTGTATGCGCAATTTTTCAGATCACTCAAGCCTCAAGCG
ACACCTCCGCACACATACTGGTTCACAGAAGCCCTTTCAGTGCAGGATTTGTATGCGCAACTTTAGCCAA
TCAGCGAACCTTTTGCGGCACACTAGAACGCATACAGGTGAGAAGCCTTTCCAGTGTCGCATCTGTATGC
GGAACTTCAGCGACCCCAGTTCATTGAAGAGGCATTTGCGAACTCACACCGGTTCTCAAAAACCTTTTCA
GTGCCGAATTTGTATGCGCAACTTCAGCCAACAAACAAATTTGACGAGACACACGCGCACGCACACCGGG
GAAAAACCGTTTCAATGTCGAATCTGCATGCGCAATTTTAGCGATGCGACACAACTTGTTAGGCATCTGC
GCACACACTTGCGGGGAAGCGGAGCTGGTAAGCCTATCCCTAACCCTCTCCTCGGTCTCGATTCTACCTG
AGTCGACAATCAACCTCTGGATTACAAAATTTGTGAAAGATTGACTGGTATTCTTAACTATGTTGCTCCT
TTTACGCTATGTGGATACGCTGCTTTAATGCCTTTGTATCATGCGTTAACTAAACTTGTTTATTGCAGCT
TATAATGGTTACAAATAAAGCAATAGCATCACAAATTTCACAAATAAAGCATTTTTTTCACTGCATTCTA
GTTGTGGTTTGTCCAAACTCATCAATGTATCTTATCATGTCTGGAATTGACTCAAATGATGTCAATTAGT
CTATCAGAAGCTCATCTGGTCTCCCTTCCGGGGGACAAGACATCCCTGTTTAATATTTAAACAGCAGTGT
TCCCAAACTGGGTTCTTATATCCCTTGCTCTGGTCAACCAGGTTGCAGGGTTTCCTGTCCTCACAGGAAC
GAAGTCCCTAAAGAAACAGTGGCAGCCAGGTTTAGCCCCGGAATTGACTGGATTCCTTTTTTAGGGCCCA
TTGGTATGGCTTTTTCCCCGTATCCCCCCAGGTGTCTGCAGGCTCAAAGAGCAGCGAGAAGCGTTCAGAG
GAAAGCGATCCCGTGCCACCTTCCCCGTGCCCGGGCTGTCCCCGCACGCTGCCGGCTCGGGGATGCGGGG
GGAGCGCCGGACCGGAGCGGAGCCCCGGGCGGCTCGCTGCTGCCCCCTAGCGGGGGAGGGACGTAATTAC
ATCCCTGGGGGCTTTGGGGGGGGGCTGTCCCTGATATCTATAACAAGAAAATATATATATAATAAGTTAT
CACGTAAGTAGAACATGAAATAACAATATAATTATCGTATGAGTTAAATCTTAAAAGTCACGTAAAAGAT
AATCATGCGTCATTTTGACTCACGCGGTCGTTATAGTTCAAAATCAGTGACACTTACCGCATTGACAAGC
ACGCCTCACGGGAGCTCCAAGCGGCGACTGAGATGTCCTAAATGCACAGCGACGGATTCGCGCTATTTAG
AAAGAGAGAGCAATATTTCAAGAATGCATGCGTCAATTTTACGCAGACTATCTTTCTAGGGTTAATCTAG
CTGCATCAGGATCATATCGTCGGGTCTTTTTTCCGGCTCAGTCATCGCCCAAGCTGGCGCTATCTGGGCA
TCGGGGAGGAAGAAGCCCGTGCCTTTTCCCGCGAGGTTGAAGCGGCATGGAAAGAGTTTGCCGAGGATGA
CTGCTGCTGCATTGACGTTGAGCGAAAACGCACGTTTACCATGATGATTCGGGAAGGTGTGGCCATGCAC
GCCTTTAACGGTGAACTGTTCGTTCAGGCCACCTGGGATACCAGTTCGTCGCGGCTTTTCCGGACACAGT
TCCGGATGGTCAGCCCGAAGCGCATCAGCAACCCGAACAATACCGGCGACAGCCGGAACTGCCGTGCCGG
TGTGCAGATTAATGACAGCGGTGCGGCGCTGGGATATTACGTCAGCGAGGACGGGTATCCTGGCTGGATG
CCGCAGAAATGGACATGGATACCCCGTGAGTTACCCGGCGGGCGCGCTTGGCGTAATCATGGTCATAGCT
GTTTCCTGTGTGAAATTGTTATCCGCTCACAATTCCACACAACATACGAGCCGGAAGCATAAAGTGTAAA
GCCTGGGGTGCCTAATGAGTGAGCTAACTCACATTAATTGCGTTGCGCTCACTGCCCGCTTTCCAGTCGG
GAAACCTGTCGTGCCAGCTGCATTAATGAATCGGCCAACGCGCGGGGAGAGGCGGTTTGCGTATTGGGCG
CTCTTCCGCTTCCTCGCTCACTGACTCGCTGCGCTCGGTCGTTCGGCTGCGGCGAGCGGTATCAGCTCAC
TCAAAGGCGGTAATACGGTTATCCACAGAATCAGGGGATAACGCAGGAAAGAACATGTGAGCAAAAGGCC
AGCAAAAGGCCAGGAACCGTAAAAAGGCCGCGTTGCTGGCGTTTTTCCATAGGCTCCGCCCCCCTGACGA
GCATCACAAAAATCGACGCTCAAGTCAGAGGTGGCGAAACCCGACAGGACTATAAAGATACCAGGCGTTT
CCCCCTGGAAGCTCCCTCGTGCGCTCTCCTGTTCCGACCCTGCCGCTTACCGGATACCTGTCCGCCTTTC
TCCCTTCGGGAAGCGTGGCGCTTTCTCATAGCTCACGCTGTAGGTATCTCAGTTCGGTGTAGGTCGTTCG
CTCCAAGCTGGGCTGTGTGCACGAACCCCCCGTTCAGCCCGACCGCTGCGCCTTATCCGGTAACTATCGT
CTTGAGTCCAACCCGGTAAGACACGACTTATCGCCACTGGCAGCAGCCACTGGTAACAGGATTAGCAGAG
CGAGGTATGTAGGCGGTGCTACAGAGTTCTTGAAGTGGTGGCCTAACTACGGCTACACTAGAAGAACAGT
ATTTGGTATCTGCGCTCTGCTGAAGCCAGTTACCTTCGGAAAAAGAGTTGGTAGCTCTTGATCCGGCAAA
CAAACCACCGCTGGTAGCGGTGGTTTTTTTGTTTGCAAGCAGCAGATTACGCGCAGAAAAAAAGGATCTC
AAGAAGATCCTTTGATCTTTTCTACGGGGTCTGACGCTCAGTGGAACGAAAACTCACGTTAAGGGATTTT
GGTCATGAGATTATCAAAAAGGATCTTCACCTAGATCCTTTTAAATTAAAAATGAAGTTTTAAATCAATC
TAAAGTATATATGAGTAAACTTGGTCTGACAGTTACCAATGCTTAATCAGTGAGGCACCTATCTCAGCGA
TCTGTCTATTTCGTTCATCCATAGTTGCCTGACTCCCCGTCGTGTAGATAACTACGATACGGGAGGGCTT
ACCATCTGGCCCCAGTGCTGCAATGATACCGCGAG
